>Addgene plasmid #52290 | pBacPak-HIS-FLAG-CG9866 | addgene partial sequence | sequence record 83253 | Polyhedrin-F 5'-AAATGATAACCATCTCGC-3'
CTGTTTTCGTAACAGTTTTGTAATAAAAAAACCTATAAATACGGATCCATGGGTCATCATCATCACCATC
ACGATTACGGAGACTACAAGGACGATGATGACAAGGAGAACCCCTACTTCCAGGGCCTCGAGTTCGAATC
TAGAAGATCTGGTACCATGCCCCTGAACGATGTGGCCCCCGCCGGTGGTGGAGCTTATCCGGAAAATGGA
ACCAAGCACAAGGTGTCGGGAATGTGGAAGCCGGACTCGTCGGCCGGCTCCAATTCCGGCTCGGGATCGG
CGGGACTATCCCTGTTTAGCCTGCAGGGCCAAAAGTGGCAGCAGGTCTTCGACATGGAAAAGGTCATCAA
GCAACTGCGAACGGCTGAGAAGACGTATCTGCGTGGTGGAAAGAACTCCTCCGCCGGCGCAGATCAACAG
GCGAAGGTGCAGGTCCAGCGTCTGCAATCGGCGGACATGGCCTACTACGATCTGGCGCCGAAGCTGGCCA
GTCGCGATATAGTACTCTGTAGTTCCTGCTCGGGATGTTACACGAAGGCAGGTTTCCAGCACCACATTGC
GCTGCAGCATCCTAGCGTCTGGGAGGCCACATCCAGCAAAGTGAATCCCAATCCAAATGGGACAGCCATA
TCCAGCGACTCTCGTCTCACTGCCACGGAAATCAGTCAGGAGGGCGGGGCTATCGTGCCAAGTTCGCCCA
CGGATACGCTTTCGGCCTCGACGCTCTCCAGTTGCTCGAACGGGTCCAGCAGCTCGGCTTCACTGCAGCA
TCCGGCTGCTGCGGGTTCATCCAGCACCACGTCGTCTTCGTCTTCGTCGCGTCACAAGAGCAGCAGCAGT
AAAAGTAGCAGTTCCTCCTCGTCTAAGGGCAGCAGCAGCACTTCCGCCGGAAGTAGGTCGCGTTCGAAGT
CGTCAAAGAACCGCCACCACTCCTCGCCAGCTCCGGCCCTGCTGGAGTCCAATCACAAGGAGTCAAAGGG
ATCGAAGAAGAGTTCGGCCATAGCCGCTCCTCCCGTCGTCGCTGCTGTTGTTAAGGAGGAGCCACCATCT
GTGGGTGCTGCTCCGGC
