[The description below was written by a language model from this plasmid's Addgene catalogue record.]
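Description:
pBacPak-HIS-FLAG-CG9866 is an insect expression construct built on a pBacPak backbone, a family of baculovirus transfer vectors used to move a gene of interest into a baculovirus genome by recombination so that the protein can be produced in cultured insect cells. The plasmid is propagated in E. coli under ampicillin selection; its copy number is listed as unknown, and the record does not include a feature table, so the origin of replication, the promoter driving the insert and the flanking viral sequences are not stated. In pBacPak-type vectors, expression generally relies on a strong late baculoviral promoter, but which one is present here cannot be confirmed from the available information.

The insert is the Drosophila melanogaster gene CG9866, which encodes the fly homologue of Ataxin-7. The coding sequence is fused at its N terminus to a tandem HIS and FLAG tag supplied by the backbone. This allows the recombinant protein to be captured by metal-affinity chromatography and/or anti-FLAG immunoaffinity purification, and to be detected with tag-specific antibodies.

The stated purpose is simply expression of Drosophila Ataxin-7. The associated work characterises this protein as a subunit of the SAGA transcriptional coactivator complex, whose loss reduces histone H2B ubiquitination and leads to neural and retinal degeneration. The construct is therefore suited to producing tagged recombinant Ataxin-7 for purification, for example for biochemical studies of SAGA, although the record does not describe specific applications.
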