Addgene plasmid #52290: pBacPak-HIS-FLAG-CG9866
Purpose: Expresses Drosophila Ataxin-7
Depositing lab: Jerry Workman. Depositing organization: Stowers Institute for Medical Research. Publication: Loss of Drosophila Ataxin-7, a SAGA subunit, reduces H2B ubiquitination and leads to neural and retinal degeneration. Mohan RD, Dialynas G, Weake VM, Liu J, Martin-Brown S, Florens L, Washburn MP, Workman JL, Abmayr SM. Genes Dev. 2014 Feb 1;28(3):259-72. doi: 10.1101/gad.225151.113. PubMed 24493646.
Backbone
  Vector backbone: pBacPak
  Vector type: Insect Expression
Growth in bacteria
  Bacterial resistance: Ampicillin, 100 μg/mL
  Growth temperature: 37°C
  Growth strain: DH5alpha
  Copy number: Unknown
Gene/Insert
  Gene/Insert name: Ataxin-7 (alt name: CG9866)
  Species: D. melanogaster (fly)
  Entrez Gene: CG9866 (a.k.a. Dmel_CG9866, Dmel\CG9866)
  Tag / fusion protein: HIS FLAG (N terminal on backbone)
Terms and licenses: Academic/Nonprofit Terms; Industry Terms: Not Available to Industry
How to cite: pBacPak-HIS-FLAG-CG9866 was a gift from Jerry Workman (Addgene plasmid # 52290 ; http://n2t.net/addgene:52290 ; RRID:Addgene_52290)
